>Addgene plasmid #223391 | pYPQAT19 | addgene full sequence | sequence record 454180 | Addgene NGS Result
CCATCCGGCCCGGTACAAATCGGCGCGGCGCTGGGTGATGACCTGGTGGAGAAGTTGAAGGCCGCGCAGG
CCGCCCAGCGGCAACGCATCGAGGCAGAAGCACGCCCCGGTGAATCGTGGCAAGCGGCCGCTGATCGAAT
CCGCAAAGAATCCCGGCAACCGCCGGCAGCCGGTGCGCCGTCGATTAGGAAGCCGCCCAAGGGCGACGAG
CAACCAGATTTTTTCGTTCCGATGCTCTATGACGTGGGCACCCGCGATAGTCGCAGCATCATGGACGTGG
CCGTTTTCCGTCTGTCGAAGCGTGACCGACGAGCTGGCGAGGTGATCCGCTACGAGCTTCCAGACGGGCA
CGTAGAGGTTTCCGCAGGGCCGGCCGGCATGGCCAGTGTGTGGGATTACGACCTGGTACTGATGGCGGTT
TCCCATCTAACCGAATCCATGAACCGATACCGGGAAGGGAAGGGAGACAAGCCCGGCCGCGTGTTCCGTC
CACACGTTGCGGACGTACTCAAGTTCTGCCGGCGAGCCGATGGCGGAAAGCAGAAAGACGACCTGGTAGA
AACCTGCATTCGGTTAAACACCACGCACGTTGCCATGCAGCGTACGAAGAAGGCCAAGAACGGCCGCCTG
GTGACGGTATCCGAGGGTGAAGCCTTGATTAGCCGCTACAAGATCGTAAAGAGCGAAACCGGGCGGCCGG
AGTACATCGAGATCGAGCTAGCTGATTGGATGTACCGCGAGATCACAGAAGGCAAGAACCCGGACGTGCT
GACGGTTCACCCCGATTACTTTTTGATCGATCCCGGCATCGGCCGTTTTCTCTACCGCCTGGCACGCCGC
GCCGCAGGCAAGGCAGAAGCCAGATGGTTGTTCAAGACGATCTACGAACGCAGTGGCAGCGCCGGAGAGT
TCAAGAAGTTCTGTTTCACCGTGCGCAAGCTGATCGGGTCAAATGACCTGCCGGAGTACGATTTGAAGGA
GGAGGCGGGGCAGGCTGGCCCGATCCTAGTCATGCGCTACCGCAACCTGATCGAGGGCGAAGCATCCGCC
GGTTCCTAATGTACGGAGCAGATGCTAGGGCAAATTGCCCTAGCAGGGGAAAAAGGTCGAAAAGGTCTGT
TTCCTGTGGATAGCACGTACATTGGGAACCCAAAGCCGTACATTGGGAACCGGAACCCGTACATTGGGAA
CCCAAAGCCGTACATTGGGAACCGGTCACACATGTAAGTGACTGATATAAAAGAGAAAAAAGGCGATTTT
TCCGCCTAAAACTCTTTAAAACTTATTAAAACTCTTAAAACCCGCCTGGCCTGTGCATAACTGTCTGGCC
AGCGCACAGCCGAAGAGCTGCAAAAAGCGCCTACCCTTCGGTCGCTGCGCTCCCTACGCCCCGCCGCTTC
GCGTCGGCCTATCGCGGCCGCTGGCCGCTCAAAAATGGCTGGCCTACGGCCAGGCAATCTACCAGGGCGC
GGACAAGCCGCGCCGTCGCCACTCGACCGCCGGCGCCCACATCAAGGCACCCTGCCTCGCGCGTTTCGGT
GATGACGGTGAAAACCTCTGACACATGCAGCTCCCGGAGACGGTCACAGCTTGTCTGTAAGCGGATGCCG
GGAGCAGACAAGCCCGTCAGGGCGCGTCAGCGGGTGTTGGCGGGTGTCGGGGCGCAGCCATGACCCAGTC
ACGTAGCGATAGCGGAGTGTATACTGGCTTAACTATGCGGCATCAGAGCAGATTGTACTGAGAGTGCACC
ATATGCGGTGTGAAATACCGCACAGATGCGTAAGGAGAAAATACCGCATCAGGCGCTCTTCCGCTTCCTC
GCTCACTGACTCGCTGCGCTCGGTCGTTCGGCTGCGGCGAGCGGTATCAGCTCACTCAAAGGCGGTAATA
CGGTTATCCACAGAATCAGGGGATAACGCAGGAAAGAACATGTGAGCAAAAGGCCAGCAAAAGGCCAGGA
ACCGTAAAAAGGCCGCGTTGCTGGCGTTTTTCCATAGGCTCCGCCCCCCTGACGAGCATCACAAAAATCG
ACGCTCAAGTCAGAGGTGGCGAAACCCGACAGGACTATAAAGATACCAGGCGTTTCCCCCTGGAAGCTCC
CTCGTGCGCTCTCCTGTTCCGACCCTGCCGCTTACCGGATACCTGTCCGCCTTTCTCCCTTCGGGAAGCG
TGGCGCTTTCTCATAGCTCACGCTGTAGGTATCTCAGTTCGGTGTAGGTCGTTCGCTCCAAGCTGGGCTG
TGTGCACGAACCCCCCGTTCAGCCCGACCGCTGCGCCTTATCCGGTAACTATCGTCTTGAGTCCAACCCG
GTAAGACACGACTTATCGCCACTGGCAGCAGCCACTGGTAACAGGATTAGCAGAGCGAGGTATGTAGGCG
GTGCTACAGAGTTCTTGAAGTGGTGGCCTAACTACGGCTACACTAGAAGGACAGTATTTGGTATCTGCGC
TCTGCTGAAGCCAGTTACCTTCGGAAAAAGAGTTGGTAGCTCTTGATCCGGCAAACAAACCACCGCTGGT
AGCGGTGGTTTTTTTGTTTGCAAGCAGCAGATTACGCGCAGAAAAAAAGGATCTCAAGAAGATCCTTTGA
TCTTTTCTACGGGGTCTGACGCTCAGTGGAACGAAAACTCACGTTAAGGGATTTTGGTCATGCATTCTAG
GTACTAAAACAATTCATCCAGTAAAATATAATATTTTATTTTCTCCCAATCAGGCTTGATCCCCAGTAAG
TCAAAAAATAGCTCGACATACTGTTCTTCCCCGATATCCTCCCTGATCGACCGGACGCAGAAGGCAATGT
CATACCACTTGTCCGCCCTGCCGCTTCTCCCAAGATCAATAAAGCCACTTACTTTGCCATCTTTCACAAA
GATGTTGCTGTCTCCCAGGTCGCCGTGGGAAAAGACAAGTTCCTCTTCGGGCTTTTCCGTCTTTAAAAAA
TCATACAGCTCGCGCGGATCTTTAAATGGAGTGTCTTCTTCCCAGTTTTCGCAATCCACATCGGCCAGAT
CGTTATTCAGTAAGTAATCCAATTCGGCTAAGCGGCTGTCTAAGCTATTCGTATAGGGACAATCCGATAT
GTCGATGGAGTGAAAGAGCCTGATGCACTCCGCATACAGCTCGATAATCTTTTCAGGGCTTTGTTCATCT
TCATACTCTTCCGAGCAAAGGACGCCATCGGCCTCACTCATGAGCAGATTGCTCCAGCCATCATGCCGTT
CAAAGTGCAGGACCTTTGGAACAGGCAGCTTTCCTTCCAGCCATAGCATCATGTCCTTTTCCCGTTCCAC
ATCATAGGTGGTCCCTTTATACCGGCTGTCCGTCATTTTTAAATATAGGTTTTCATTTTCTCCCACCAGC
TTATATACCTTAGCAGGAGACATTCCTTCCGTATCTTTTACGCAGCGGTATTTTTCGATCAGTTTTTTCA
ATTCCGGTGATATTCTCATTTTAGCCATTTATTATTTCCTTCCTCTTTTCTACAGTATTTAAAGATACCC
CAAGAAGCTAAGGAAGGTGCGAATAAGCGGGGAAATTCTTCTCGGCTGACTCAGTCATTTCATTTCTTCA
TGTTTGAGCCGATTTTTTCTCCCGTAAATGCCTTGAATCAGCCTATTTAGACCGTTTCTTCGCCATTTAA
GGCGTTATCCCCAGTTTTTA
[978 nt withheld, positions 3661-4638]
GATGAACCCTGTTCTATGGCTCCAGATGACAAACATGATCTCATATCAGGGACTTGTTCGCACCTTCCCT
AATTATAACAAGACGAACTCCAATTCACTGTTCCTTGCATTCTAAAACCTTAAATACCAGAAAACAGCTT
TTTCAAAGTTGTTTTCAAAGTTGGCGTATAACATAGTATCGACGGAGCCGATTTTGAAACCGCGGTGATC
ACAGGCAGCAACGCTCTGTCATCGTTACAATCAACATGCTACCCTCCGCGAGATCATCCGTGTTTCAAAC
CCGGCAGCTTAGTTGCCGTTCTTCCGAATAGCATCGGTAACATGAGCAAAGTCTGCCGCCTTACAACGGC
TCTCCCGCTGACGCCGTCCCGGACTGATGGGCTGCCTGTATCGAGTGGTGATTTTGTGCCGAGCTGCCGG
TCGGGGAGCTGTTGGCTGGCTGGTGGCAGGATATATTGTGGTGTAAACAAATTGACGCTTAGACAACTTA
ATAACACATTGCGGACGTTTTTAATGTACTGAATTAACGCCGAATTAATTCGGGGGATCTGGATTTTAGT
ACTGGATTTTGGTTTTAGGAATTAGAAATTTTATTGATAGAAGTATTTTACAAATACAAATACATACTAA
GGGTTTCTTATATGCTCAACACATGAGCGAAACCCTATAGGAACCCTAATTCCCTTATCTGGGAACTACT
CACACATTATTATGGAGAAACTCGAGCTTGTCGATCGACAGATCCCGGTCGGCATCTACTCTATTTCTTT
GCCCTCGGACGAGTGCTGGGGCGTCGGTTTCCACTATCGGCGAGTACTTCTACACAGCCATCGGTCCAGA
CGGCCGCGCTTCTGCGGGCGATTTGTGTACGCCCGACAGTCCCGGCTCCGGATCGGACGATTGCGTCGCA
TCGACCCTGCGCCCAAGCTGCATCATCGAAATTGCCGTCAACCAAGCTCTGATAGAGTTGGTCAAGACCA
ATGCGGAGCATATACGCCCGGAGTCGTGGCGATCCTGCAAGCTCCGGATGCCTCCGCTCGAAGTAGCGCG
TCTGCTGCTCCATACAAGCCAACCACGGCCTCCAGAAGAAGATGTTGGCGACCTCGTATTGGGAATCCCC
GAACATCGCCTCGCTCCAGTCAATGACCGCTGTTATGCGGCCATTGTCCGTCAGGACATTGTTGGAGCCG
AAATCCGCGTGCACGAGGTGCCGGACTTCGGGGCAGTCCTCGGCCCAAAGCATCAGCTCATCGAGAGCCT
GCGCGACGGACGCACTGACGGTGTCGTCCATCACAGTTTGCCAGTGATACACATGGGGATCAGCAATCGC
GCATATGAAATCACGCCATGTAGTGTATTGACCGATTCCTTGCGGTCCGAATGGGCCGAACCCGCTCGTC
TGGCTAAGATCGGCCGCAGCGATCGCATCCATAGCCTCCGCGACCGGTTGTAGAACAGCGGGCAGTTCGG
TTTCAGGCAGGTCTTGCAACGTGACACCCTGTGAACGGCGGGAGATGCAATAGGTCAGGCTCTCGCTAAA
CTCCCCAATGTCAAGCACTTCCGGAATCGGGAGCGCGGCCGATGCAAAGTGCCGATAAACATAACGATCT
TTGTAGAAACCATCGGCGCAGCTATTTACCCGCAGGACATATCCACGCCCTCCTACATCGAAGCTGAAAG
CACGAGATTCTTCGCCCTCCGAGAGCTGCATCAGGTCGGAGACGCTGTCGAACTTTTCGATCAGAAACTT
CTCGACAGACGTCGCGGTGAGTTCAGGCTTTTTCATATCTCATTGCCCCCCGGATCTGCGAAAGCTCGAG
AGAGATAGATTTGTAGAGAGAGACTGGTGATTTCAGCGTGTCCTCTCCAAATGAAATGAACTTCCTTATA
TAGAGGAAGGGTCTTGCGAAGGATAGTGGGATTGTGCGTCATCCCTTACGTCAGTGGAGATATCACATCA
ATCCACTTGCTTTGAAGACGTGGTTGGAACGTCTTCTTTTTCCACGATGCTCCTCGTGGGTGGGGGTCCA
TCTTTGGGACCACTGTCGGCAGAGGCATCTTGAACGATAGCCTTTCCTTTATCGCAATGATGGCATTTGT
AGGTGCCACCTTCCTTTTCTACTGTCCTTTTGATGAAGTGACAGATAGCTGGGCAATGGAATCCGAGGAG
GTTTCCCGATATTACCCTTTGTTGAAAAGTCTCAATAGCCCTTTGGTCTTCTGAGACTGTATCTTTGATA
TTCTTGGAGTAGACGAGAGTGTCGTGCTCCACCATGTTCACATCAATCCACTTGCTTTGAAGACGTGGTT
GGAACGTCTTCTTTTTCCACGATGCTCCTCGTGGGTGGGGGTCCATCTTTGGGACCACTGTCGGCAGAGG
CATCTTGAACGATAGCCTTTCCTTTATCGCAATGATGGCATTTGTAGGTGCCACCTTCCTTTTCTACTGT
CCTTTTGATGAAGTGACAGATAGCTGGGCAATGGAATCCGAGGAGGTTTCCCGATATTACCCTTTGTTGA
AAAGTCTCAATAGCCCTTTGGTCTTCTGAGACTGTATCTTTGATATTCTTGGAGTAGACGAGAGTGTCGT
GCTCCACCATGTTGGCAAGCTGCTCTAGCCAATACGCAAACCGCCTCTCCCCGCGCGTTGGCCGATTCAT
TAATGCAGCTGGCACGACAGGTTTCCCGACTGGAAAGCGGGCAGTGAGCGCAACGCAATTAATGTGAGTT
AGCTCACTCATTAGGCACCCCAGGCTTTACACTTTATGCTTCCGGCTCGTATGTTGTGTGGAATTGTGAG
CGGATAACAATTTCACACAGGAAACAGCTATGACATGATTACGAATTCCCGATCTAGTAACATAGATGAC
ACCGCGCGCGATAATTTATCCTAGTTTGCGCGCTATATTTTGTTTTCTATCGCGTATTAAATGTATAATT
GCGGGACTCTAATCATAAAAACCCATCTCATAAATAACGTCATGCATTACATGTTAATTATTACATGCTT
AACGTAATTCAACAGAAATTATATGATAATCATCGCAAGACCGGCAACAGGATTCAATCTTAAGAAACTT
TATTGCCAAATGTTTGAACGATCGGGGAAATTCGAGCTCCACCGCGGTGGCGGCCGCTCTAGAACTAGTT
AATTAAGAATTATCGAACCACTTTGTACAAGAAAGCTGGGTCGAATTCGCCCTTACTAGTTCACAATGTT
TTAATTTAGGCTCATTATAGATTCTAGTTCCAAAATTCAAGAATTATCTCTAAATCAGTCATGAAAGACA
TTCACATGGATGTTGGTTTGTTCTAGGTTTTCAATATCTACAATGATCGATATACAAATTTAAGTTTATG
GCAAAAAAAAGAAAAAAGGAAAGGGAAAAAAAAGCACCGACTCGGTGCCACTTTTTCAAGTTGATAACGG
ACTAGCCTTATTTTAACTTGCTATTTCTAGCTCTAAAACAGAGACCACCGGTGGAAAGCGGGCAGTGAGC
GCAACGCAATTAATGTGAGTTAGCTCACTCATTAGGCACCCCAGGCTTTACACTTTATGCTTCCGGCTCG
TATGTTGTGTGGAATTGTGAGCGGATAACAATTTCACACAGGAAACAGCTATGACCATGATTACGCCAAG
CGCGCAATTAACCCTCACTAAAGGGAACAAAAGCTGGAGGACCTCGAGGGGGGGCCCGGTACCCAATTCG
CCCTATAGTGAGTCGTATTACGCGCGCTCACTGGCCGTCGTTTTACAACGTCGTGACTGGGAAAACCCTG
GCGTTACCCAACTTAATCGCCTTGCAGCACATCCCCCTTTCGCCAGCTGGCGTAATAGCGAAGAGGCCCG
CACCGATCGCCCTTCCCAACAGTTGCGCAGCCTGAATGGCGAATGGGACGCGCCCTGTAGCGGCGCCGGT
CTCTGACCAATGGTGCTCCCTCAGTGTTATATATACAACAAGATTTGTTTAGATTTGAGCGATGTGGGAG
AAATTAGGAGCTTATATGAAACGCATACATGGGTACTGGGCATGGGTATTAGTGAATATATGGACGATAG
CCCATTAAATTACATAAAAAGCCCACTTATCTTATTGCTCGATATAAGCTCCGTATATAAACGGAAGTTG
ATCCTAAAAGTTCACTTGTTTCGTCCAACATAGCCAAAACAGATGTTCTTAAACCCAGACGCCATTTGTT
TGATTCAGTTATCCATCACAGGCTGAGCCATAAGAAAAATTTAAAGTAAATAGGATCCTGCGTTATCTAG
AGGGAACGCCATGGGGCAACTTTTGTATACAAAGTTGCGAATTCGCCCTTTCCGGAAGCTGTCGAGGGGG
GATCAATTCCCGATCTAGTAACATAGATGACACCGCGCGCGATAATTTATCCTAGTTTGCGCGCTATATT
TTGTTTTCTATCGCGTATTAAATGTATAATTGCGGGACTCTAATCATAAAAACCCATCTCATAAATAACG
TCATGCATTACATGTTAATTATTACATGCTTAACGTAATTCAACAGAAATTATATGATAATCATCGCAAG
ACCGGCAACAGGATTCAATCTTAAGAAACTTTATTGCCAAATGTTTGAACGATCGGACGTCGGCGGCCGC
CACTAAACCTTGCGTTTCTTCTTTGGGGAGCCACCTGAGAGCATCTTGATTTTATTTTCCCCGTTAGAGT
CCTGAATAACCAGTGCCCAGGGTTTATATTCTGGCGCATCGCTGGTCAAGAGCATCACATTTTCATCCGT
GCTCTCGTCATACGCCGTATGCACGAGTATATCGCTCTCAGGCTTGTTTCCTATAACTTCCTCGACTTCC
TCAGGGAGCATCAGAATGCTCTCTTGAATAACCAGTTGCTTACCAGTTTCCTTCTCTATGATGTCACTGA
GGTTTGTTGACCCGCCTGATCCGTCTCCCTTCTTCTTCTTCGCCTGCCCCGCCTTCTTCGTCGCCGCTGG
CCGCTTGTCGCCCCCGAGCTGAGACAGGTCGATGCGCGTCTCGTAGAGGCCGGTAATCGACTGGTGGATG
AGGGTCGCGTCCAGGACCTCCTTAGTGCTCCTGTACTGCTTCGGATCGATAGTTGTGTCGAAGTACTTGA
AAGCCCTAGGGGCGCCGAGCCTCGTCAGGGTGAAGAGATGAATGATATTCTCAGCCTGCTCCCTGATTGG
CTTGTCGCGGTGCTTGTTGTACGCGGAGAGGACCTTATCCAGATTCGCGTCGGCCAGGATCACGCGCTTG
GAGAACTCGGAAATCTGCTCAATGATCTCGTCGAGGTAATGCTTGTGCTGCTCGACGAACAGCTGCTTCT
GCTCGTTGTCCTCGGGGCTGCCCTTGAGCTTCTCGTAGTGGGAGGCCAGGTAGAGGAAGTTCACATACTT
GGACGGCAGAGCCAGCTCGTTCCCCTTCTGCAGCTGCTTAGCGGAAGCCAGCATCCGCTTCCTGCCGTTC
TCCAGCTCGAAGAGTGAGTACTTGGGGAGCTTAATGATCAGGTCCTTCTTCACCTCCTTGTAGCCCTTCG
CCTCCAGGAAATCGATCGGGTTCTTCTCGAAGCTGGAGCGCTCCATAATCGTGATCCCCAGCAGCTCCTT
CACGCTCTTGAGCTTCTTGGACTTGCCCTTCTCAACCTTCGCCACAACCAGGACCGAGTAGGCCACAGTG
GGCCACAGGAACCCGCCGTACTTCTTCGGATCCCAGTCCTTCTTGCGGGCGATGAGCTTGTCGCTGTTCC
GCTTAGGCCTAATTGACTCCTTAGAGAACCCGCCAGTCTGGACCTCTGTCTTCTTGACGATATTCACTTG
TGGCATGGAGAGAACCTTCCTGACGGTCGCGAAATCCCTGCCCTTGTCCCACACGATCTCCCCCGTCTCG
CCGTTCGTCTCGATGAGGGGGCGCTTCCGGATCTCGCCATTGGCCAGAGTGATCTCTGTCTTGAAGAAAT
TCATAATGTTAGAGTAGAAGAAGTACTTGGCGGTAGCCTTGCCAATCTCCTGCTCCGACTTGGCGATCAT
CTTCCTCACATCGTAAACCTTGTAGTCCCCGTACACGAACTCGCTCTCGAGCTTTGGGTACTTCTTGATC
AGAGCTGTGCCGACCACCGCGTTCAGGTACGCGTCATGGGCATGGTGGTAATTGTTGATCTCCCGAACCT
TGTAGAACTGGAAATCCTTCCTGAAGTCGGAGACGAGCTTTGACTTCAGGGTGATGACCTTCACCTCGCG
GATCAGCTTGTCATTCTCATCGTACTTAGTGTTCATCCGTGAGTCGAGAATCTGCGCAACGTGCTTAGTG
ATCTGCCGTGTCTCGACCAGCTGCCTCTTGATGAAGCCCGCCTTGTCCAGCTCAGAGAGCCCGCCCCTCT
CAGCCTTTGTGAGGTTATCGAACTTCCGCTGCGTGATCAGCTTGGCATTCAGGAGCTGGCGCCAGTAGTT
CTTCATCTTCTTAACGACCTCCTCTGAAGGAACATTATCAGACTTGCCCCGGTTCTTGTCCGACCTGGTG
AGGACCTTGTTGTCAATGGAGTCATCCTTCAGGAATGACTGTGGAACGATATGATCGACGTCGTAATCGC
TGAGCCTGTTAATATCCAGCTCCTGGTCCACATACATATCGCGGCCATTCTGGAGGTAGTACAGGTAGAG
CTTCTCATTCTGCAGCTGCGTGTTCTCCACCGGGTGCTCCTTGAGGATCTGGGACCCCAGCTCCTTAATG
CCCTCCTCGATCCTCTTCATCCTCTCGCGTGAGTTCTTCTGGCCCTTCTGCGTGGTCTGATTCTCCCGGG
CCATCTCAATGACGATGTTCTCAGGCTTGTGCCTGCCCATGACCTTCACCAGCTCGTCCACAACCTTCAC
GGTCTGCAGAATCCCCTTCTTGATAGCTGGCGAGCCAGCGAGGTTCGCGATATGCTCGTGCAGCGAGTCC
CCCTGGCCGCTCACCTGAGCCTTCTGGATATCCTCCTTGAATGTGAGGCTGTCATCGTGAATCAGCTGCA
TGAAATTGCGGTTCGCGAAGCCATCGCTCTTCAGGAAGTCGAGGATCGTCTTCCCGGACTGCTTGTCCCG
AATGCCGTTGATGAGCTTCCTGCTCAGCCTCCCCCAGCCGGTGTACCTCCTCCTCTTGAGCTGCTTCATG
ACCTTGTCATCGAAGAGATGGGCGTAAGTCTTCAGGCGCTCCTCGATCATCTCCCGGTCCTCGAACAGAG
TGAGTGTCAGCACAATGTCCTCGAGGATATCCTCATTCTCCTCGTTGTCCAGGAAGTCCTTATCCTTAAT
GATCTTCAGGAGATCGTGGTAGGTCCCCAGGGAGGCGTTGAAGCGGTCCTCAACGCCAGAGATCTCGACC
GAATCGAAGCACTCAATCTTCTTGAAGTAGTCCTCCTTGAGCTGCTTAACCGTGACCTTCCGGTTGGTCT
TGAACAGGAGGTCCACGATGGCCTTCTTCTGCTCCCCAGACAGGAAAGCCGGCTTCCTCATGCCCTCGGT
CACATACTTCACCTTAGTCAGCTCGTTGTAGACTGTGAAGTACTCGTACAGGAGCGAGTGCTTAGGGAGC
ACCTTCTCATTTGGCAGGTTCTTGTCGAAATTCGTCATCCTCTCGATGAACGACTGAGCGCTAGCGCCCT
TGTCGACCACCTCCTCGAAGTTCCACGGCGTGATCGTCTCCTCTGACTTGCGGGTCATCCAAGCGAAGCG
GGAGTTGCCCCTAGCGAGTGGGCCGACGTAGTACGGGATCCTGAAAGTCAGAATCTTCTCGATCTTCTCG
CGGTTATCCTTGAGGAAAGGGTAGAAGTCCTCCTGCCTCCTCAGGATAGCGTGCAGCTCCCCGAGATGAA
TCTGGTGTGGGATGCTGCCGTTATCGAATGTCCGCTGCTTCCTCAGGAGGTCCTCGCGATTGAGCTTCAC
CAGCAGCTCCTCCGTGCCGTCCATCTTCTCCAGAATCGGCTTGATGAACTTGTAGAACTCCTCCTGAGAG
GCCCCGCCGTCAATGTACCCAGCGTAGCCGTTCTTCGACTGATCGAAGAAGATCTCCTTGTACTTCTCGG
GGAGCTGCTGCCTGACCAGCGCCTTCAGGAGGGTCAGATCCTGATGGTGCTCGTCGTAGCGCTTGATCAT
GGAGGCTGAGAGCGGAGCCTTCGTAATCTCGGTGTTCACCCTGAGAATATCAGACAGGAGGATGGCGTCC
GACAGATTCTTGGCAGCGAGGAACAGGTCCGCGTACTGATCGCCGATCTGGGCCAGGAGGTTATCCAGGT
CATCGTCGTATGTGTCCTTGGAGAGCTGCAGCTTGGCGTCCTCAGCGAGATCGAAATTCGACTTGAAGTT
GGGCGTGAGCCCCAGGCTGAGCGCAATGAGATTCCCGAACAGGCCGTTCTTCTTCTCGCCCGGCAGCTGG
GCGATCAGGTTCTCGAGGCGCCGAGACTTCGAGAGCCTAGCGGACAGGATAGCCTTCGCGTCGACGCCTG
ACGCATTAATGGGGTTCTCCTCGAAGAGCTGGTTGTACGTCTGCACGAGCTGGATGAACAGCTTGTCAAC
ATCGCTATTGTCCGGGTTGAGATCCCCCTCGATCAGGAAATGGCCCCTGAACTTAATCATGTGGGCCAGA
GCGAGGTAGATCAGGCGGAGGTCCGCCTTATCTGTGGAGTCCACGAGCTTCTTCCGCAGATGGTAGATCG
TAGGGTACTTCTCGTGGTAGGCAACCTCGTCGACAATGTTGCCGAAGATTGGATGCCGCTCGTGCTTCTT
ATCCTCCTCCACGAGGAATGACTCCTCCAGCCTGTGGAAGAAAGAATCGTCAACCTTCGCCATCTCGTTG
GAGAAAATCTCCTGCAGGTAGCAGATGCGATTCTTCCTGCGCGTGTACCGCCTGCGGGCGGTGCGCTTGA
GCCGCGTCCTCTCAGCCGTCTCGCCGCTGTCGAACAGGAGAGCGCCAATGAGATTCTTCTTGATGGAATG
CCGATCGGTGTTGCCCAGGACCTTGAACTTCTTTGAGGGCACCTTGTACTCGTCGGTGATCACGGCCCAG
CCAACAGAGTTAGTCCCAATAGCGAGGCCGATCGAGTACTTCTTGTCAGCAGCTGGCACCCCGTGGATGC
CAACCTTCCTCTTCTTCTTCGGAGCCATCTTGTCATCATCATCCTTGTAATCAATGTCGTGGTCCTTGTA
ATCCCCGTCGTGGTCCTTGTAATCCATGGTGGACTCGGGTGTTGCTGACTCACTTGTGCCAGGCGTCTCA
GAACCTGAGTTACCCTGGTTCTGAAGTATCGCGCGAAGCCTGCCACTCAAAGCTTGCGAATGCTCATCAA
GACCATCCCACGGCTGGAAGGGACAACCCTGATGATCGACAAAAGTGTCCCAACAATGCTTAAACTCGTC
GTATGTCATAATTGAAACTTGAGCCCCAGCATCTCTAAGCATTTGGAGGGCCTCTTTGTAAAGTGGATCA
TAGTCGAAAATCCTCGCTGCGAAAATCCGGAGGCGAACATGGGTGTTTTCCTGGAGGAACGCGCGAACCT
CACCGGCACACCCCCAGCTAAAGCACGGGCTCCATGATATGAACCAAGTGACGCGGTATATTTGCGCGGG
ATCCAGCTGGAGGCTCGGGACCAAATCCAAGAATCTCAGCTCCGCGTGCCGCCCATAGAAACCGCAAAGG
AGATTTTTCGCTTGGTTATGAAGGAAACCCCTGTGTTGGTCCATCTTCACTGAGGTTCCGTTATCGAGCC
GCTCGACCTCATAACAGAGGTATGTCTTGTGCCTGCCAATGCCGTTATTGAAATTGGAGGTAAAGATATG
GGGGTCCATGAGATGGCGAGGACCTGAAGCCGGAGAGGCCTCCATGAAGGGCGAATTCGGAGCCTGCTTT
TTTGTACAAACTTGTTTGATAGCTTGGCGCGCCTCGAGGGGGGGCCCGGTACCCTGTTAATCAGAAAAAC
TCAGATTAATCTACAAATTCGATCGCACAAACTAGAAACTAACACCAGATCTAGATAGAAATCACAAATC
GAAGAGTAATTATTCGACAAAACTCAAATTATTTGAACAAATCGGATGATATCTATGAAACCCTAATCGA
GAATTAAGATGATATCTAACGATCAAACCCAGAAAATCGTCTTCGATCTAAGATTAACAGAATCTAAACC
AAAGAACATATACGAAATTGGGATCGAACGAAAACAAAATCGAAGATTTTGAGAGAATAAGGAACACAGA
AATTTACCTTGATCACGGTAGAGAGAATTGAGAGAAAGTTTTTAAGATTTTGAGAAATTGAAATCTGAAT
TGTGAAGAAGAAGAGCTCTTTGGGTATTGTTTTATAGAAGAAGAAGAAGAAAAGACGAGGACGACTAGGT
CACGAGAAAGCTAAGGCGGTGAAGCAATAGCTAATAATAAAATGACACGTGTATTGAGCGTTGTTTACAC
GCAAAGTTGTTTTTGGCTAATTGCCTTATTTTTAGGTTGAGGAAAAGTATTTGTGCTTTGAGTTGATAAA
CACGACTCGTGTGTGCCGGCTGCAACCACTTTGACGCCGTTTATTACTGACTCGTCGAAAGCTTGGCACT
GGCCGTCGTTTTACAACGTCGTGACTGGGAAAACCCTGGCGTTACCCAACTTAATCGCCTTGCAGCACAT
CCCCCTTTCGCCAGCTGGCGTAATAGCGAAGAGGCCCGCACCGATCGCCCTTCCCAACAGTTGCGCAGCC
TGAATGGCGAATGCTAGAGCAGCTTGAGCTTGGATCAGATTGTCGTTTCCCGCCTTCAGTTTAAACTATC
AGTGTTTGACAGGATATATTGGCGGGTAAACCTAAGAGAAAAGAGCGTTTATTAGAATAATCGGATATTT
AAAAGGGCGTGAAAAGGTTTATCCGTTCGTCCATTTGTATGTGCATGCCAACCACAGGGTTCCCCTCGGG
ATCAAAGTACTTTGATCCAACCCCTCCGCTGCTATAGTGCAGTCGGCTTCTGACGTTCAGTGCAGCCGTC
TTCTGAAAACGACATGTCGCACAAGTCCTAAGTTACGCGACAGGCTGCCGCCCTGCCCTTTTCCTGGCGT
TTTCTTGTCGCGTGTTTTAGTCGCATAAAGTAGAATACTTGCGACTAGAACCGGAGACATTACGCCATGA
ACAAGAGCGCCGCCGCTGGCCTGCTGGGCTATGCCCGCGTCAGCACCGACGACCAGGACTTGACCAACCA
ACGGGCCGAACTGCACGCGGCCGGCTGCACCAAGCTGTTTTCCGAGAAGATCACCGGCACCAGGCGCGAC
CGCCCGGAGCTGGCCAGGATGCTTGACCACCTACGCCCTGGCGACGTTGTGACAGTGACCAGGCTAGACC
GCCTGGCCCGCAGCACCCGCGACCTACTGGACATTGCCGAGCGCATCCAGGAGGCCGGCGCGGGCCTGCG
TAGCCTGGCAGAGCCGTGGGCCGACACCACCACGCCGGCCGGCCGCATGGTGTTGACCGTGTTCGCCGGC
ATTGCCGAGTTCGAGCGTTCCCTAATCATCGACCGCACCCGGAGCGGGCGCGAGGCCGCCAAGGCCCGAG
GCGTGAAGTTTGGCCCCCGCCCTACCCTCACCCCGGCACAGATCGCGCACGCCCGCGAGCTGATCGACCA
GGAAGGCCGCACCGTGAAAGAGGCGGCTGCACTGCTTGGCGTGCATCGCTCGACCCTGTACCGCGCACTT
GAGCGCAGCGAGGAAGTGACGCCCACCGAGGCCAGGCGGCGCGGTGCCTTCCGTGAGGACGCATTGACCG
AGGCCGACGCCCTGGCGGCCGCCGAGAATGAACGCCAAGAGGAACAAGCATGAAACCGCACCAGGACGGC
CAGGACGAACCGTTTTTCATTACCGAAGAGATCGAGGCGGAGATGATCGCGGCCGGGTACGTGTTCGAGC
CGCCCGCGCACGTCTCAACCGTGCGGCTGCATGAAATCCTGGCCGGTTTGTCTGATGCCAAGCTGGCGGC
CTGGCCGGCCAGCTTGGCCGCTGAAGAAACCGAGCGCCGCCGTCTAAAAAGGTGATGTGTATTTGAGTAA
AACAGCTTGCGTCATGCGGTCGCTGCGTATATGATGCGATGAGTAAATAAACAAATACGCAAGGGGAACG
CATGAAGGTTATCGCTGTACTTAACCAGAAAGGCGGGTCAGGCAAGACGACCATCGCAACCCATCTAGCC
CGCGCCCTGCAACTCGCCGGGGCCGATGTTCTGTTAGTCGATTCCGATCCCCAGGGCAGTGCCCGCGATT
GGGCGGCCGTGCGGGAAGATCAACCGCTAACCGTTGTCGGCATCGACCGCCCGACGATTGACCGCGACGT
GAAGGCCATCGGCCGGCGCGACTTCGTAGTGATCGACGGAGCGCCCCAGGCGGCGGACTTGGCTGTGTCC
GCGATCAAGGCAGCCGACTTCGTGCTGATTCCGGTGCAGCCAAGCCCTTACGACATATGGGCCACCGCCG
ACCTGGTGGAGCTGGTTAAGCAGCGCATTGAGGTCACGGATGGAAGGCTACAAGCGGCCTTTGTCGTGTC
GCGGGCGATCAAAGGCACGCGCATCGGCGGTGAGGTTGCCGAGGCGCTGGCCGGGTACGAGCTGCCCATT
CTTGAGTCCCGTATCACGCAGCGCGTGAGCTACCCAGGCACTGCCGCCGCCGGCACAACCGTTCTTGAAT
CAGAACCCGAGGGCGACGCTGCCCGCGAGGTCCAGGCGCTGGCCGCTGAAATTAAATCAAAACTCATTTG
AGTTAATGAGGTAAAGAGAAAATGAGCAAAAGCACAAACACGCTAAGTGCCGGCCGTCCGAGCGCACGCA
GCAGCAAGGCTGCAACGTTGGCCAGCCTGGCAGACACGCCAGCCATGAAGCGGGTCAACTTTCAGTTGCC
GGCGGAGGATCACACCAAGCTGAAGATGTACGCGGTACGCCAAGGCAAGACCATTACCGAGCTGCTATCT
GAATACATCGCGCAGCTACCAGAGTAAATGAGCAAATGAATAAATGAGTAGATGAATTTTAGCGGCTAAA
GGAGGCGGCATGGAAAATCAAGAACAACCAGGCACCGACGCCGTGGAATGCCCCATGTGTGGAGGAACGG
GCGGTTGGCCAGGCGTAAGCGGCTGGGTTGCCTGCCGGCCCTGCAATGGCACTGGAACCCCCAAGCCCGA
GGAATCGGCGTGAGCGGTCGCAAA
Features (pLannotate 1.2.2; 40 found; start..end, strand, type, name):
   1125..1319    +  rep_origin     pVS1 oriV: origin of replication for the Pseudomonas plasmid pVS1 (Heeb et al., 2000)
   1522..1561    +  CDS            rop (fragment): Rop protein, which maintains plasmids at low copy number; rop
   1663..1803    +  misc_feature   bom: basis of mobility region from pBR322
   1989..2577    -  rep_origin     ori: high-copy-number ColE1/pMB1/pBR322/pUC origin of replication
   2664..3458    -  CDS            KanR: aminoglycoside phosphotransferase; aphA-3; confers resistance to kanamycin
   3661..4638    -  CDS            insH10 (sequence withheld): INH10_ECOLI - Protein inferred from homology: Swiss-Prot protein existence level 3. Involved in the transposition of the insertion sequence IS5. From Escherichia coli (strain K12).
   4637..4750    +  CDS            yghO (fragment) (sequence partly withheld): YGHO_ECOLI - Experimental evidence at transcript level: Swiss-Prot protein existence level 2. From Escherichia coli (strain K12).
   5082..5106    +  misc_feature   LB T-DNA repeat: left border repeat from nopaline C58 T-DNA
   5184..5358    -  polyA_signal   CaMV poly(A) signal: cauliflower mosaic virus polyadenylation signal
   5399..6424    -  CDS            HygR: hygromycin B phosphotransferase confers resistance to hygromycin
   6491..7167    -  promoter       CaMV 35S promoter (enhanced): cauliflower mosaic virus 35S promoter with a duplicated enhancer region
   7257..7345    +  CDS            lacI (fragment): lac repressor; lacI; The lac repressor binds to the lac operator to inhibit transcription in E. coli. This inhibition can be relieved by adding lactose or isopropyl-β-D-thiogalactopyranoside (IPTG).
   7358..7379    +  protein_bind   CAP binding site: CAP binding activates transcription in the presence of cAMP. E. coli catabolite activator protein
   7394..7424    +  promoter       lac promoter: promoter for the E. coli lac operon
   7428..7450    +  protein_bind   lac operator (fragment): The lac repressor binds to the lac operator to inhibit transcription in E. coli. This inhibition can be relieved by adding lactose or isopropyl-β-D-thiogalactopyranoside (IPTG). lac repressor encoded by lacI
   7489..7741    -  terminator     NOS terminator: nopaline synthase terminator and poly(A) signal
   7752..7787    +  misc_feature   MCS (fragment): pBluescript multiple cloning site
   7805..7829    +  protein_bind   attB2: mutant version of attB; recombination site for the Gateway® BP reaction BP Clonase™
   8032..8107    -  misc_RNA       gRNA scaffold: guide RNA scaffold for the Streptococcus pyogenes CRISPR/Cas9 system
   8149..8170    +  protein_bind   CAP binding site: CAP binding activates transcription in the presence of cAMP. E. coli catabolite activator protein
   8185..8215    +  promoter       lac promoter: promoter for the E. coli lac operon
   8219..8241    +  protein_bind   lac operator (fragment): The lac repressor binds to the lac operator to inhibit transcription in E. coli. This inhibition can be relieved by adding lactose or isopropyl-β-D-thiogalactopyranoside (IPTG). lac repressor encoded by lacI
   8284..8302    +  promoter       T3 promoter: promoter for bacteriophage T3 RNA polymerase
   8318..8341    +  misc_feature   MCS (fragment): pBluescript multiple cloning site
   8350..8368    -  promoter       T7 promoter: promoter for bacteriophage T7 RNA polymerase
   8376..8531    +  CDS            lacZα (fragment): LacZα fragment of β-galactosidase; lacZ fragment
   8536..8554    +  rep_origin     f1 ori (fragment): f1 bacteriophage origin of replication; arrow indicates direction of (+) strand synthesis
   8925..8945    -  protein_bind   attB5: mutant version of attB; core recombination site for the Gateway® BP reaction BP Clonase™
   8990..9242    -  terminator     NOS terminator: nopaline synthase terminator and poly(A) signal
   9297..9545    -  CDS            UGI: UNGI_BPPB2 - Experimental evidence at protein level: Swiss-Prot protein existence level 1. This protein binds specifically and reversibly to the host uracil-DNA glycosylase, preventing removal of uracil residues from PBS2 DNA by the host uracil-excision repair system. From Bacillus phage PBS2 (Bacteriophage PBS2).
   9615..13715   -  CDS            cas9: CAS9_STRP1 - Also known as csn1 From Streptococcus pyogenes serotype M1.
  13771..13790   -  CDS            2xFLAG (fragment): two tandem FLAG® epitope tags
  13887..14483   -  CDS            APOBEC3A: ABC3A_HUMAN - Experimental evidence at protein level: Swiss-Prot protein existence level 1. DNA deaminase (cytidine deaminase) with restriction activity against viruses, foreign DNA and mobility of retrotransposons. Exhibits antiviral activity against adeno-associated virus (AAV) and human T- cell leukemia virus type 1 (HTLV-1) and may inhibit the mobility of LTR and non-LTR retrotransposons. Selectively targets single-stranded DNA and can deaminate both methylcytosine and cytosine in foreign DNA. Can induce somatic hypermutation in the nuclear and mitochondrial DNA. May also play a role in th
  14499..14523   -  protein_bind   attB1: mutant version of attB; recombination site for the Gateway® BP reaction BP Clonase™
  14540..14561   +  misc_feature   MCS (fragment): pBluescript multiple cloning site
  15205..15359   +  CDS            lacZα (fragment): LacZα fragment of β-galactosidase; lacZ fragment
  15425..15449   +  misc_feature   RB T-DNA repeat: right border repeat from nopaline C58 T-DNA
  15789..16190   +  CDS            Y4CG_SINFN (fragment): Protein inferred from homology: Swiss-Prot protein existence level 3. From Sinorhizobium fredii (strain NBRC 101917 / NGR234).
  16750..17379   +  CDS            pVS1 StaA: stability protein from the Pseudomonas plasmid pVS1 (Heeb et al., 2000)
  17808..1059    +  CDS            pVS1 RepA (across the origin): replication protein from the Pseudomonas plasmid pVS1 (Heeb et al., 2000)
