[The description below was written by a language model from this plasmid's Addgene catalogue record and pLannotate feature annotations shown in this document.]
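Description:
pYPQAT19 is a 17.8 kb binary T-DNA vector for Agrobacterium-mediated delivery of a cytosine base editor into dicot plants, listed as built on the pYPQ166-SpRY backbone. It is propagated in E. coli through a high-copy ColE1/pUC-type origin (with a pBR322 bom site and a rop fragment) and selected with kanamycin. The pVS1 oriV, RepA and StaA functions provide replication and stable maintenance in Agrobacterium. The annotation also picks up an IS5 transposase (insH) and a short yghO fragment in the backbone between KanR and the left border. These are E. coli-derived sequences that the catalogue entry does not mention.

Between the nopaline-type left and right borders sit three units. An enhanced CaMV 35S promoter drives hygromycin phosphotransferase with a CaMV poly(A) signal, allowing selection of transformed plant tissue. The editor, A3A/Y130F-CBE_V01, is a fusion of human APOBEC3A carrying the Y130F substitution, the SpRY variant of S. pyogenes Cas9 in its D10A nickase form, and the uracil glycosylase inhibitor UGI, with NLS and FLAG tags and a NOS terminator. The deaminase converts cytosine to uracil on the displaced strand, and UGI blocks uracil excision so that a C-to-T outcome is favoured. According to the record, the AtUBQ10 promoter drives this fusion and the AtU3 promoter drives the sgRNA, although neither promoter is annotated in the feature table. The gRNA scaffold lies next to a lac promoter/lacZα fragment, which probably acts as a replaceable placeholder for guide cloning, though the record does not say so. attB1, attB5 and attB2 sites indicate assembly by multisite Gateway recombination.

The stated use is C-to-T editing with a wide activity window at NG or NA PAM sites, as part of an all-in-one CRISPR toolbox for large-scale plant screens.
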