Addgene plasmid #223391: pYPQAT19
Purpose: T-DNA vector for A3A/Y130F-CBE_V01 based C-to-T base editing for dicot plants; NG or NA PAM ; wide working window; A3A/Y130F-CBE_V01 was driven by AtUBQ10 and the sgRNA was driven by AtU3 promoter.
Depositing lab: Yiping Qi. Depositing organization: University of Maryland, College Park. Publication: A comprehensive all-in-one CRISPR toolbox for large-scale screens in plants. Cheng Y, Li G, Qi A, Mandlik R, Pan C, Wang D, Ge S, Qi Y. Plant Cell. 2025 Apr 9:koaf081. doi: 10.1093/plcell/koaf081. PubMed 40202185.
Backbone
  Vector backbone: pYPQ166-SpRY
  Vector type: Plant Expression, CRISPR
  Selectable markers: Hygromycin
Growth in bacteria
  Bacterial resistance: Kanamycin, 50 μg/mL
  Growth temperature: 37°C
  Growth strain: DH5alpha
  Copy number: High Copy
Gene/Insert
  Gene/Insert name: AtUBQ10-hA3A-Y130F-SpRYD10A-UGI-AtU3-gRNA scaffold
  Tag / fusion protein: NLS; 3x FLAG
Terms and licenses: Academic/Nonprofit Terms; Industry Terms: Not Available to Industry
How to cite: pYPQAT19 was a gift from Yiping Qi (Addgene plasmid # 223391 ; http://n2t.net/addgene:223391 ; RRID:Addgene_223391)
